Addgene plasmid #191164: EK0409 SFFV-mCherry-SGc(s70587)cSG-EGFP (FLP-IN)
Purpose: Similar to EK0285 but has additional restriction sites around the sensor sequence. Recommended for cloning new sensors when the presence of MS2 sequences are not relevant (use EK0438 if MS2 sequences
Depositing lab: Xiaojing Gao. Depositing organization: Stanford University. Publication: Modular, programmable RNA sensing using ADAR editing in living cells. Kaseniit KE, Katz N, Kolber NS, Call CC, Wengier DL, Cody WB, Sattely ES, Gao XJ. Nat Biotechnol. 2022 Oct 5. pii: 10.1038/s41587-022-01493-x. doi: 10.1038/s41587-022-01493-x. PubMed 36198772.
Backbone
  Vector backbone: FLP-IN
  Vector type: Mammalian Expression
Growth in bacteria
  Bacterial resistance: Ampicillin, 100 μg/mL
  Growth temperature: 37°C
  Growth strain: DH5alpha
  Copy number: High Copy
Gene/Insert
  Gene/Insert name: mCherry:s70587:EGFP (additional cutsites)
  Species: Synthetic
  Mutation: WT
  Promoter: SFFV
  Cloning method: Unknown
Terms and licenses: Academic/Nonprofit Terms; Industry Terms: Not Available to Industry
Depositor comments: HindIII & MluI can be used to swap out marker (mCherry). (KpnI or BamHI) and (BshTI or BcuI) can be used to swap out sensor sequence (s70587). XhoI and ApaI can be used to swap out output (EGFP). Please see https://rnasensing.bio/ for more details. Please visit https://www.biorxiv.org/content/10.1101/2022.01.28.478207v1 for bioRxiv preprint.
How to cite: EK0409 SFFV-mCherry-SGc(s70587)cSG-EGFP (FLP-IN) was a gift from Xiaojing Gao (Addgene plasmid # 191164 ; http://n2t.net/addgene:191164 ; RRID:Addgene_191164)
