[The description below was written by a language model from this plasmid's Addgene catalogue record and pLannotate feature annotations shown in this document.]
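Description:
EK0409 SFFV-mCherry-SGc(s70587)cSG-EGFP (FLP-IN) is a 6.6 kb mammalian expression plasmid built on a FLP-IN backbone and carrying a synthetic RNA-sensor reporter from work on programmable RNA sensing by ADAR editing. It is propagated in E. coli through a high-copy ColE1/pUC-type origin with ampicillin selection (AmpR under its own bla promoter). Small remnants of lac regulatory elements, an f1 ori fragment and a bom fragment are also annotated. The backbone has an FRT site placed directly upstream of a hygromycin resistance coding sequence followed by an SV40 poly(A) signal. No full promoter is annotated in front of HygR, which fits the usual Flp-In design: FLP-mediated recombination into a genomic FRT landing pad supplies the promoter and makes integrants hygromycin resistant.

The payload is a single transcription unit driven by the SFFV LTR promoter and terminated by a bGH poly(A) signal. It encodes mCherry, then a region containing an F2A peptide fragment and the sensor sequence s70587, then EGFP. mCherry acts as a constitutive marker of expression. EGFP is the output whose production depends on the intervening sensor; in ADAR-based sensors of this type, translation through to the output generally requires editing of the sensor after it pairs with a target RNA, although the record does not spell out the mechanism or what s70587 targets. The "SGc…cSG" elements in the name are not annotated or defined.

The plasmid resembles EK0285 but adds restriction sites around the sensor, and it is recommended as a template for cloning new sensors when MS2 sequences are not needed. According to the depositor, separate enzyme pairs allow the marker, the sensor and the output to be exchanged independently.
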