Features (pLannotate 1.2.2; 20 found; start..end, strand, type, name):
    176..583     +  promoter       SFFV promoter: spleen focus-forming virus long terminal repeat (LTR) promoter
    597..1304    +  CDS            mCherry: mCherry is a basic (constitutively fluorescent) red fluorescent protein published in 2004, derived from Discosoma sp.. It is reported to be a very rapidly-maturing monomer with low acid sensitivity.
   1350..1408    +  CDS            F2A (fragment): 2A peptide from foot-and-mouth disease virus polyprotein Eukaryotic ribosomes fail to insert a peptide bond between the Gly and Pro residues, yielding separate polypeptides.
   1635..2348    +  CDS            EGFP: EGFP is a basic (constitutively fluorescent) green fluorescent protein published in 1996, derived from Aequorea victoria. It is reported to be a rapidly-maturing weak dimer with moderate acid sensitivity.
   2455..2679    +  polyA_signal   bGH poly(A) signal: bovine growth hormone polyadenylation signal
   2695..2718    +  polyA_signal   bGH poly(A) signal (fragment): bovine growth hormone polyadenylation signal
   2722..2743    +  promoter       SV40 promoter (fragment): SV40 enhancer and early promoter
   2764..2997    +  rep_origin     f1 ori (fragment) (sequence partly withheld): f1 bacteriophage origin of replication; arrow indicates direction of (+) strand synthesis
   3002..3049    +  protein_bind   FRT: FLP-mediated recombination occurs in the 8-bp core sequence TCTAGAAA (Turan and Bode, 2011). FLP recombinase from the Saccharomyces cerevisiae 2μ plasmid
   3057..4079    +  CDS            HygR: aminoglycoside phosphotransferase from E. coli; aph(4)-Ia; confers resistance to hygromycin
   4089..4214    +  CDS            ble (fragment): BLE_KLEPN - Experimental evidence at protein level: Swiss-Prot protein existence level 1. Binding protein with a strong affinity to the bleomycin family of antibiotics. Binds to CL990; an antimitotic-antibiotic compound. From Klebsiella pneumoniae.
   4209..4330    +  polyA_signal   SV40 poly(A) signal: SV40 polyadenylation signal
   4403..4419    -  protein_bind   lac operator: The lac repressor binds to the lac operator to inhibit transcription in E. coli. This inhibition can be relieved by adding lactose or isopropyl-β-D-thiogalactopyranoside (IPTG). lac repressor encoded by lacI
   4427..4457    -  promoter       lac promoter: promoter for the E. coli lac operon
   4472..4493    -  protein_bind   CAP binding site: CAP binding activates transcription in the presence of cAMP. E. coli catabolite activator protein
   4506..4598    -  CDS            lacI (fragment): lac repressor; lacI; The lac repressor binds to the lac operator to inhibit transcription in E. coli. This inhibition can be relieved by adding lactose or isopropyl-β-D-thiogalactopyranoside (IPTG).
   4781..5369    -  rep_origin     ori: high-copy-number ColE1/pMB1/pBR322/pUC origin of replication
   5540..6400    -  CDS            AmpR: β-lactamase; bla; confers resistance to ampicillin, carbenicillin, and related antibiotics
   6401..6505    -  promoter       AmpR promoter: bla
   6564..5       -  misc_feature   bom (fragment) (across the origin): basis of mobility region from pBR322
>Addgene plasmid #191164 | EK0409 SFFV-mCherry-SGc(s70587)cSG-EGFP (FLP-IN) | addgene full sequence | sequence record 375473 | Addgene NGS Result
AGTATCTGCTCCCTGCTTGTGTGTTGGAGGTCGCTGAGTAGTGCGCGAGCAAAATTTAAGCTACAACAAG
GCAAGGCTTGACCGACAATTGCCGATAAAATAAAAGATTTTATTTAGTCTCCAGAAAAAGGGGGGAATGA
AAGACCCCACCTGTAGGTTTGGCAAGCTAGCTGCAGTAACGCCATTTTGCAAGGCATGGAAAAATACCAA
ACCAAGAATAGAGAAGTTCAGATCAAGGGCGGGTACATGAAAATAGCTAACGTTGGGCCAAACAGGATAT
CTGCGGTGAGCAGTTTCGGCCCCGGCCCGGGGCCAAGAACAGATGGTCACCGCAGTTTCGGCCCCGGCCC
GAGGCCAAGAACAGATGGTCCCCAGATATGGCCCAACCCTCAGCAGTTTCTTAAGACCCATCAGATGTTT
CCAGGCTCCCCCAAGGACCTGAAATGACCCTGCGCCTTATTTGAATTAACCAATCAGCCTGCTTCTCGCT
TCTGTTCGCGCGCTTCTGCTTCCCGAGCTCTATAAAAGAGCTCACAACCCCTCACTCGGCGCGCCAGTCC
TCCGACAGACTGAGTCGCCCGGGAAGCTTCGCCACCATGGTGAGCAAGGGCGAGGAGGATAACATGGCCA
TCATCAAGGAGTTCATGCGCTTCAAGGTGCACATGGAGGGCTCCGTGAACGGCCACGAGTTCGAGATCGA
GGGCGAGGGCGAGGGCCGCCCCTACGAGGGCACCCAGACCGCCAAGCTGAAGGTGACCAAGGGTGGCCCC
CTGCCCTTCGCCTGGGACATCCTGTCCCCTCAGTTCATGTACGGCTCCAAGGCCTACGTGAAGCACCCCG
CCGACATTCCCGACTACTTGAAGCTGTCCTTCCCCGAGGGCTTCAAGTGGGAGCGCGTGATGAACTTCGA
GGACGGCGGCGTGGTGACCGTGACCCAGGACTCCTCCCTGCAGGACGGCGAGTTCATCTACAAGGTGAAG
CTGCGCGGCACCAACTTCCCCTCCGACGGCCCCGTAATGCAGAAGAAGACCATGGGCTGGGAGGCCTCCT
CCGAGCGGATGTACCCCGAGGACGGCGCCCTGAAGGGCGAGATCAAGCAGAGGCTGAAGCTGAAGGACGG
CGGCCACTACGACGCTGAGGTCAAGACCACCTACAAGGCCAAGAAGCCCGTGCAGCTGCCCGGCGCCTAC
AACGTCAACATCAAGTTGGACATCACCTCCCACAACGAGGACTACACCATCGTGGAACAGTACGAACGCG
CCGAGGGCCGCCACTCCACCGGCGGCATGGACGAGCTGTACAAGAGCGACGCGTTGGAAGCCAGACACAA
ACAGAAAATTGTGGCTCCGGTGAAACAGACTTTGAATTTTGACCTTCTGAAGCTGGCGGGAGACGTCGAG
TCCAACCCCGGTCCCGGTACCGGATCCACCAAGTCGACACGGATGAGTGTTTCCTTCTATCCGCGTCATT
GTTAGGCCTTACGTACCGATAGACCACTGGTGCAAATAGAGAGCTATACCGGTACTAGTGAGGCACGGCA
TAAGCAAAAGATCGTAGCCCCAGTAAAGCAAACACTCAACTTCGATCTACTCAAACTCGCAGGTGATGTG
GAATCTAATCCAGGACCCTCGAGTGTCTCAAAGGGCGAGGAACTTTTTACGGGCGTTGTTCCGATCCTCG
TCGAATTGGACGGGGACGTTAATGGGCATAAATTCTCAGTTAGTGGTGAGGGTGAGGGGGACGCGACATA
TGGGAAACTTACGCTGAAGTTCATATGTACCACCGGAAAATTGCCAGTGCCGTGGCCTACTCTCGTCACC
ACCCTGACATATGGTGTTCAGTGTTTTAGCCGGTATCCAGACCATATGAAACAGCACGATTTTTTTAAAT
CCGCTATGCCTGAAGGTTACGTACAGGAGCGAACGATATTTTTTAAAGACGACGGAAACTACAAAACTAG
AGCCGAGGTAAAATTCGAGGGTGACACTCTCGTGAACCGGATCGAACTGAAGGGCATAGATTTTAAGGAG
GATGGCAATATACTGGGCCACAAGCTCGAATACAACTATAATTCTCATAATGTCTATATCATGGCGGACA
AACAGAAAAACGGCATCAAGGTAAACTTTAAAATCCGACACAATATTGAGGACGGCTCTGTCCAGCTTGC
GGACCATTACCAACAGAACACGCCGATAGGGGATGGTCCAGTACTTCTCCCTGATAATCACTATTTGTCT
ACTCAGTCAGCTCTTAGCAAGGACCCAAACGAAAAACGGGATCACATGGTCCTTCTTGAGTTCGTCACTG
CGGCTGGGATAACACTCGGGATGGACGAACTGTATAAGTAGGCCGGAGGGCCCGAACAAAAACTCATCTC
AGAAGAGGATCTGAATAGCGCCGTCGACCATCATCATAATCATCATTGAGTTTAAACCCGCTGATCAGCC
TCGACTGTGCCTTCTAGTTGCCAGCCATCTGTTGTTTGCCCCTCCCCCGTGCCTTCCTTGACCCTGGAAG
GTGCCACTCCCACTGTCCTTTCCTAATAAAATGAGGAAATTGCATCGCATTGTCTGAGTAGGTGTCATTC
TATTCTGGGGGGTGGGGTGGGGCAGGACAGCAAGGGGGAGGATTGGGAAGACAATAGCAGGCATGCTGGG
GATGCGGTGGGCTCTATGGAGATCTATCGATGTTCTGGGGATGCGGTGGGCTCTATGGCTTCTGAGGCGG
AAAGAACCAGCTGGGGCTCTAGGGGGTATCCCC
[124 nt withheld, positions 2764-2887]
C
[91 nt withheld, positions 2889-2979]
AGGGTGATGGTTCACGTACCTAGAAGTTCCTATTCCGAAGTTCCTATTCTCTAGAAAGTATAGGAACTTC
CTTGGCCAAAAAGCCTGAACTCACCGCGACGTCTGTCGAGAAGTTTCTGATCGAAAAGTTCGACAGCGTC
TCCGACCTGATGCAGCTCTCGGAGGGCGAAGAATCTCGTGCTTTCAGCTTCGATGTAGGAGGGCGTGGAT
ATGTCCTGCGGGTAAATAGCTGCGCCGATGGTTTCTACAAAGATCGTTATGTTTATCGGCACTTTGCATC
GGCCGCGCTCCCGATTCCGGAAGTGCTTGACATTGGGGAATTCAGCGAGAGCCTGACCTATTGCATCTCC
CGCCGTGCACAGGGTGTCACGTTGCAAGACCTGCCTGAAACCGAACTGCCCGCTGTTCTGCAGCCGGTCG
CGGAGGCCATGGATGCGATCGCTGCGGCCGATCTTAGCCAGACGAGCGGGTTCGGCCCATTCGGACCGCA
AGGAATCGGTCAATACACTACATGGCGTGATTTCATATGCGCGATTGCTGATCCCCATGTGTATCACTGG
CAAACTGTGATGGACGACACCGTCAGTGCGTCCGTCGCGCAGGCTCTCGATGAGCTGATGCTTTGGGCCG
AGGACTGCCCCGAAGTCCGGCACCTCGTGCACGCGGATTTCGGCTCCAACAATGTCCTGACGGACAATGG
CCGCATAACAGCGGTCATTGACTGGAGCGAGGCGATGTTCGGGGATTCCCAATACGAGGTCGCCAACATC
TTCTTCTGGAGGCCGTGGTTGGCTTGTATGGAGCAGCAGACGCGCTACTTCGAGCGGAGGCATCCGGAGC
TTGCAGGATCGCCGCGGCTCCGGGCGTATATGCTCCGCATTGGTCTTGACCAACTCTATCAGAGCTTGGT
TGACGGCAATTTCGATGATGCAGCTTGGGCGCAGGGTCGATGCGACGCAATCGTCCGATCCGGAGCCGGG
ACTGTCGGGCGTACACAAATCGCCCGCAGAAGCGCGGCCGTCTGGACCGATGGCTGTGTAGAAGTACTCG
CCGATAGTGGAAACCGACGCCCCAGCACTCGTCCGAGGGCAAAGGAATAGCACGTACTACGAGATTTCGA
TTCCACCGCCGCCTTCTATGAAAGGTTGGGCTTCGGAATCGTTTTCCGGGACGCCGGCTGGATGATCCTC
CAGCGCGGGGATCTCATGCTGGAGTTCTTCGCCCACCCCAACTTGTTTATTGCAGCTTATAATGGTTACA
AATAAAGCAATAGCATCACAAATTTCACAAATAAAGCATTTTTTTCACTGCATTCTAGTTGTGGTTTGTC
CAAACTCATCAATGTATCTTATCATGTCTGTATACCGTCGACCTCTAGCTAGAGCTTGGCGTAATCATGG
TCATAGCTGTTTCCTGTGTGAAATTGTTATCCGCTCACAATTCCACACAACATACGAGCCGGAAGCATAA
AGTGTAAAGCCTGGGGTGCCTAATGAGTGAGCTAACTCACATTAATTGCGTTGCGCTCACTGCCCGCTTT
CCAGTCGGGAAACCTGTCGTGCCAGCTGCATTAATGAATCGGCCAACGCGCGGGGAGAGGCGGTTTGCGT
ATTGGGCGCTCTTCCGCTTCCTCGCTCACTGACTCGCTGCGCTCGGTCGTTCGGCTGCGGCGAGCGGTAT
CAGCTCACTCAAAGGCGGTAATACGGTTATCCACAGAATCAGGGGATAACGCAGGAAAGAACATGTGAGC
AAAAGGCCAGCAAAAGGCCAGGAACCGTAAAAAGGCCGCGTTGCTGGCGTTTTTCCATAGGCTCCGCCCC
CCTGACGAGCATCACAAAAATCGACGCTCAAGTCAGAGGTGGCGAAACCCGACAGGACTATAAAGATACC
AGGCGTTTCCCCCTGGAAGCTCCCTCGTGCGCTCTCCTGTTCCGACCCTGCCGCTTACCGGATACCTGTC
CGCCTTTCTCCCTTCGGGAAGCGTGGCGCTTTCTCATAGCTCACGCTGTAGGTATCTCAGTTCGGTGTAG
GTCGTTCGCTCCAAGCTGGGCTGTGTGCACGAACCCCCCGTTCAGCCCGACCGCTGCGCCTTATCCGGTA
ACTATCGTCTTGAGTCCAACCCGGTAAGACACGACTTATCGCCACTGGCAGCAGCCACTGGTAACAGGAT
TAGCAGAGCGAGGTATGTAGGCGGTGCTACAGAGTTCTTGAAGTGGTGGCCTAACTACGGCTACACTAGA
AGAACAGTATTTGGTATCTGCGCTCTGCTGAAGCCAGTTACCTTCGGAAAAAGAGTTGGTAGCTCTTGAT
CCGGCAAACAAACCACCGCTGGTAGCGGTGGTTTTTTTGTTTGCAAGCAGCAGATTACGCGCAGAAAAAA
AGGATCTCAAGAAGATCCTTTGATCTTTTCTACGGGGTCTGACGCTCAGTGGAACGAAAACTCACGTTAA
GGGATTTTGGTCATGAGATTATCAAAAAGGATCTTCACCTAGATCCTTTTAAATTAAAAATGAAGTTTTA
AATCAATCTAAAGTATATATGAGTAAACTTGGTCTGACAGTTACCAATGCTTAATCAGTGAGGCACCTAT
CTCAGCGATCTGTCTATTTCGTTCATCCATAGTTGCCTGACTCCCCGTCGTGTAGATAACTACGATACGG
GAGGGCTTACCATCTGGCCCCAGTGCTGCAATGATACCGCGAGACCCACGCTCACCGGCTCCAGATTTAT
CAGCAATAAACCAGCCAGCCGGAAGGGCCGAGCGCAGAAGTGGTCCTGCAACTTTATCCGCCTCCATCCA
GTCTATTAATTGTTGCCGGGAAGCTAGAGTAAGTAGTTCGCCAGTTAATAGTTTGCGCAACGTTGTTGCC
ATTGCTACAGGCATCGTGGTGTCACGCTCGTCGTTTGGTATGGCTTCATTCAGCTCCGGTTCCCAACGAT
CAAGGCGAGTTACATGATCCCCCATGTTGTGCAAAAAAGCGGTTAGCTCCTTCGGTCCTCCGATCGTTGT
CAGAAGTAAGTTGGCCGCAGTGTTATCACTCATGGTTATGGCAGCACTGCATAATTCTCTTACTGTCATG
CCATCCGTAAGATGCTTTTCTGTGACTGGTGAGTACTCAACCAAGTCATTCTGAGAATAGTGTATGCGGC
GACCGAGTTGCTCTTGCCCGGCGTCAATACGGGATAATACCGCGCCACATAGCAGAACTTTAAAAGTGCT
CATCATTGGAAAACGTTCTTCGGGGCGAAAACTCTCAAGGATCTTACCGCTGTTGAGATCCAGTTCGATG
TAACCCACTCGTGCACCCAACTGATCTTCAGCATCTTTTACTTTCACCAGCGTTTCTGGGTGAGCAAAAA
CAGGAAGGCAAAATGCCGCAAAAAAGGGAATAAGGGCGACACGGAAATGTTGAATACTCATACTCTTCCT
TTTTCAATATTATTGAAGCATTTATCAGGGTTATTGTCTCATGAGCGGATACATATTTGAATGTATTTAG
AAAAATAAACAAATAGGGGTTCCGCGCACATTTCCCCGAAAAGTGCCACCTGACGTCGACGGATCGGGAG
ATCTCCCGATCCCCTATGGTGCACTCTCAGTACAATCTGCTCTGATGCCGCATAGTTAAGCC
